Addgene plasmid #161374: pDONR221-SLC6A7_STOP
Purpose: Gateway entry clone with codon-optimized ORF sequence for subcloning into custom expression vectors. Contains a STOP codon at the end of the codon-optimized ORF sequence.
Depositing lab: RESOLUTE Consortium & Giulio Superti-Furga. Depositing organization: CeMM Research Center for Molecular Medicine. Publication: The RESOLUTE consortium: unlocking SLC transporters for drug discovery. Superti-Furga G, Lackner D, Wiedmer T, Ingles-Prieto A, Barbosa B, Girardi E, Goldmann U, Gurtl B, Klavins K, Klimek C, Lindinger S, Lineiro-Retes E, Muller AC, Onstein S, Redinger G, Reil D, Sedlyarov V, Wolf G, Crawford M, Everley R, ... Steppan CM. Nat Rev Drug Discov. 2020 Jul;19(7):429-430. doi: 10.1038/d41573-020-00056-6. PubMed 32265506.
Backbone
  Vector backbone: pDONR221
  Backbone manufacturer: ThermoFisher Scientific
  Backbone size w/o insert (bp): 2550
  Vector type: Mammalian Expression
Growth in bacteria
  Bacterial resistance: Kanamycin, 50 μg/mL
  Growth temperature: 37°C
  Growth strain: NEB Stable
  Copy number: High Copy
Gene/Insert
  Gene/Insert name: SLC6A7 (alt name: PROT)
  Species: H. sapiens (human)
  Insert size (bp): 1911
  Entrez Gene: SLC6A7 (a.k.a. PROT)
  Cloning method: Gateway Cloning
  Sequencing primers: 5′ M13-fwd; 3′ M13-rev
Terms and licenses: Academic/Nonprofit Terms; Industry Terms
Depositor comments: This plasmid contains a STOP codon at the end of the codon-optimized ORF. For the version of this plasmid that does not contain a STOP codon, please see Addgene plasmid 132208 For more information on the full Resolute plasmid collection, please see www.addgene.org/depositor-collections/re-solute/. Please provide your feedback on this plasmid to the RESOLUTE consortium by filling out their RESOLUTE repository feedback form: https://forms.office.com/Pages/ResponsePage.aspx?id=0e05yklzmkS7rjFGQL4N7z4feCLQvEJAmVcOCM_u885UN1JJRko0Ukg4TVQwNTZLOUxPQVJWT1NHUCQlQCN0PWcu
How to cite: pDONR221-SLC6A7_STOP was a gift from RESOLUTE Consortium & Giulio Superti-Furga (Addgene plasmid # 161374 ; http://n2t.net/addgene:161374 ; RRID:Addgene_161374)
