[The description below was written by a language model from this plasmid's Addgene catalogue record and pLannotate feature annotations shown in this document.]
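Description:
pDONR221-SLC6A7_STOP is a Gateway entry clone built on the pDONR221 backbone and carrying a codon-optimized open reading frame for human SLC6A7, also known as PROT, the sodium-dependent high-affinity proline transporter that clears proline by reuptake into presynaptic terminals. The sequenced plasmid is about 4.5 kb, with the roughly 1.9 kb ORF flanked by attL1 and attL2 sites. These are the recombination sites used by LR Clonase, so the insert can be moved directionally and in frame into any attR-containing destination vector. This version ends the ORF with a stop codon, so the protein would be expressed untagged at its C-terminus (or with an N-terminal tag supplied by the destination vector). The record notes that a companion clone lacking the stop codon exists for C-terminal fusions.

The plasmid is propagated in E. coli from a high-copy ColE1/pUC-type origin and selected with kanamycin through the aminoglycoside phosphotransferase gene. Although the catalogue lists the vector type as mammalian expression, the feature table shows no eukaryotic promoter or polyadenylation signal around the insert, so expression depends on the destination vector chosen. The remaining annotated elements are typical backbone parts: rrnB T1 and T2 terminators upstream of the attL1 side that insulate the cloning region from read-through transcription, a T7 promoter next to attL2 oriented toward the insert, and short lacI and lacZα fragments that are vestigial. M13 forward and reverse primer sites are used for sequence verification. The clone belongs to a consortium-wide collection of solute carrier ORFs intended as a resource for transporter research and drug discovery.
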