Features (pLannotate 1.2.2; 10 found; start..end, strand, type, name):
      1..100     +  protein_bind   attL1: mutant version of attL; recombination site for the Gateway® LR reaction LR Clonase™
    106..2013    +  CDS            SLC6A7: SC6A7_HUMAN - Also known as PROT. Experimental evidence at transcript level: Swiss-Prot protein existence level 2. Terminates the action of proline by its high affinity sodium- dependent reuptake into presynaptic terminals. From Homo sapiens (Human).
   2018..2117    -  protein_bind   attL2: mutant version of attL; recombination site for the Gateway® LR reaction LR Clonase™
   2135..2153    -  promoter       T7 promoter: promoter for bacteriophage T7 RNA polymerase
   2287..3096    +  CDS            KanR: aminoglycoside phosphotransferase; aph(3')-Ia; confers resistance to kanamycin in bacteria or G418 (Geneticin®) in eukaryotes
   3243..3831    +  rep_origin     ori: high-copy-number ColE1/pMB1/pBR322/pUC origin of replication
   4014..4106    +  CDS            lacI (fragment): lac repressor; lacI; The lac repressor binds to the lac operator to inhibit transcription in E. coli. This inhibition can be relieved by adding lactose or isopropyl-β-D-thiogalactopyranoside (IPTG).
   4161..4188    -  terminator     rrnB T2 terminator: transcription terminator T2 from the E. coli rrnB gene
   4320..4363    +  terminator     rrnB T1 terminator: Escherichia coli rrnB; transcription terminator T1 from the E. coli rrnB gene
   4410..4446    -  CDS            lacZα (fragment): LacZα fragment of β-galactosidase; lacZ fragment
>Addgene plasmid #161374 | pDONR221-SLC6A7_STOP | addgene full sequence | sequence record 353914 | Addgene NGS Result
CAAATAATGATTTTATTTTGACTGATAGTGACCTGTTCGTTGCAACACATTGATGAGCAATGCTTTTTTA
TAATGCCAACTTTGTACAAAAAAGCAGGCTCCACCATGAAGAAGCTGCAGGGAGCACACCTGAGGAAGCC
TGTGACACCAGACCTGCTGATGACCCCTTCTGATCAGGGCGACGTGGATCTGGACGTGGATTTTGCCGCC
CACAGAGGCAACTGGACAGGCAAGCTGGACTTCCTGCTGAGCTGCATCGGCTACTGCGTGGGCCTGGGCA
ACGTGTGGAGGTTCCCATACCGCGCCTATACCAATGGCGGCGGCGCCTTTCTGGTGCCCTACTTCCTGAT
GCTGGCCATCTGCGGCATCCCTCTGTTCTTTCTGGAGCTGTCTCTGGGACAGTTTAGCTCCCTGGGACCA
CTGGCCGTGTGGAAGATCAGCCCTCTGTTCAAGGGAGCAGGAGCAGCAATGCTGCTGATCGTGGGCCTGG
TGGCCATCTACTATAACATGATCATCGCCTACGTGCTGTTTTATCTGTTCGCCAGCCTGACATCCGACCT
GCCCTGGGAGCACTGCGGCAACTGGTGGAATACCGAGCTGTGCCTGGAGCACCGGGTGAGCAAGGATGGC
AACGGCGCCCTGCCTCTGAATCTGACCTGCACAGTGAGCCCATCCGAGGAGTACTGGTCCAGATATGTGC
TGCACATCCAGGGAAGCCAGGGAATCGGATCCCCAGGCGAGATCAGATGGAATCTGTGCCTGTGCCTGCT
GCTGGCCTGGGTCATCGTGTTCCTGTGCATCCTGAAGGGCGTGAAGTCTAGCGGCAAGGTGGTGTACTTT
ACCGCCACATTCCCCTATCTGATCCTGCTGATGCTGCTGGTGCGGGGAGTGACACTGCCAGGAGCCTGGA
AGGGCATCCAGTTTTACCTGACCCCCCAGTTCCACCACCTGCTGTCCTCTAAAGTGTGGATCGAGGCCGC
CCTGCAGATCTTTTATAGCCTGGGAGTGGGATTTGGAGGACTGCTGACATTCGCCTCCTACAACACCTTT
CACCAGAATATCTATAGAGACACATTCATCGTGACCCTGGGCAATGCCATCACCTCCATCCTGGCCGGCT
TTGCCATCTTCTCTGTGCTGGGCTACATGAGCCAGGAGCTGGGCGTGCCTGTGGATCAGGTGGCAAAGGC
AGGACCAGGACTGGCCTTCGTGGTGTATCCCCAGGCCATGACAATGCTGCCCCTGTCTCCTTTTTGGAGC
TTCCTGTTCTTTTTCATGCTGCTGACCCTGGGCCTGGACTCCCAGTTTGCCTTCCTGGAGACCATCGTGA
CAGCCGTGACCGATGAGTTTCCATACTATCTGAGGCCCAAGAAGGCCGTGTTCAGCGGCCTGATCTGCGT
GGCCATGTACCTGATGGGCCTGATCCTGACCACAGACGGCGGCATGTACTGGCTGGTGCTGCTGGACGAT
TATTCTGCCAGCTTTGGCCTGATGGTGGTGGTCATCACCACATGCCTGGCCGTGACCAGGGTGTACGGCA
TCCAGCGGTTCTGTAGAGATATCCACATGATGCTGGGCTTCAAGCCTGGCCTGTATTTTCGCGCATGCTG
GCTGTTCCTGTCCCCAGCCACCCTGCTGGCCCTGATGGTGTACTCTATCGTGAAGTATCAGCCCTCCGAG
TACGGCTCTTATAGGTTTCCACCTTGGGCAGAGCTGCTGGGAATCCTGATGGGACTGCTGAGCTGTCTGA
TGATCCCTGCAGGAATGCTGGTGGCCGTGCTGAGGGAGGAGGGATCCCTGTGGGAGCGGCTGCAGCAGGC
CTCTAGACCTGCCATGGACTGGGGCCCAAGCCTGGAGGAGAACCGCACAGGAATGTACGTGGCCACCCTG
GCAGGATCCCAGTCTCCAAAGCCACTGATGGTGCACATGAGGAAGTATGGCGGCATCACATCCTTCGAGA
ATACCGCCATCGAGGTGGATCGCGAGATCGCCGAGGAGGAGGAGTCTATGATGTAAGACCCAGCTTTCTT
GTACAAAGTTGGCATTATAAGAAAGCATTGCTTATCAATTTGTTGCAACGAACAGGTCACTATCAGTCAA
AATAAAATCATTATTTGCCATCCAGCTGATATCCCCTATAGTGAGTCGTATTACATGGTCATAGCTGTTT
CCTGGCAGCTCTGGCCCGTGTCTCAAAATCTCTGATGTTACATTGCACAAGATAAAAATATATCATCATG
AACAATAAAACTGTCTGCTTACATAAACAGTAATACAAGGGGTGTTATGAGCCATATTCAACGGGAAACG
TCGAGGCCGCGATTAAATTCCAACATGGATGCTGATTTATATGGGTATAAATGGGCTCGCGATAATGTCG
GGCAATCAGGTGCGACAATCTATCGCTTGTATGGGAAGCCCGATGCGCCAGAGTTGTTTCTGAAACATGG
CAAAGGTAGCGTTGCCAATGATGTTACAGATGAGATGGTCAGACTAAACTGGCTGACGGAATTTATGCCT
CTTCCGACCATCAAGCATTTTATCCGTACTCCTGATGATGCATGGTTACTCACCACTGCGATCCCCGGAA
AAACAGCATTCCAGGTATTAGAAGAATATCCTGATTCAGGTGAAAATATTGTTGATGCGCTGGCAGTGTT
CCTGCGCCGGTTGCATTCGATTCCTGTTTGTAATTGTCCTTTTAACAGCGATCGCGTATTTCGTCTCGCT
CAGGCGCAATCACGAATGAATAACGGTTTGGTTGATGCGAGTGATTTTGATGACGAGCGTAATGGCTGGC
CTGTTGAACAAGTCTGGAAAGAAATGCATAAACTTTTGCCATTCTCACCGGATTCAGTCGTCACTCATGG
TGATTTCTCACTTGATAACCTTATTTTTGACGAGGGGAAATTAATAGGTTGTATTGATGTTGGACGAGTC
GGAATCGCAGACCGATACCAGGATCTTGCCATCCTATGGAACTGCCTCGGTGAGTTTTCTCCTTCATTAC
AGAAACGGCTTTTTCAAAAATATGGTATTGATAATCCTGATATGAATAAATTGCAGTTTCATTTGATGCT
CGATGAGTTTTTCTAATCAGAATTGGTTAATTGGTTGTAACACTGGCAGAGCATTACGCTGACTTGACGG
GACGGCGCAAGCTCATGACCAAAATCCCTTAACGTGAGTTACGCGTCGTTCCACTGAGCGTCAGACCCCG
TAGAAAAGATCAAAGGATCTTCTTGAGATCCTTTTTTTCTGCGCGTAATCTGCTGCTTGCAAACAAAAAA
ACCACCGCTACCAGCGGTGGTTTGTTTGCCGGATCAAGAGCTACCAACTCTTTTTCCGAAGGTAACTGGC
TTCAGCAGAGCGCAGATACCAAATACTGTTCTTCTAGTGTAGCCGTAGTTAGGCCACCACTTCAAGAACT
CTGTAGCACCGCCTACATACCTCGCTCTGCTAATCCTGTTACCAGTGGCTGCTGCCAGTGGCGATAAGTC
GTGTCTTACCGGGTTGGACTCAAGACGATAGTTACCGGATAAGGCGCAGCGGTCGGGCTGAACGGGGGGT
TCGTGCACACAGCCCAGCTTGGAGCGAACGACCTACACCGAACTGAGATACCTACAGCGTGAGCTATGAG
AAAGCGCCACGCTTCCCGAAGGGAGAAAGGCGGACAGGTATCCGGTAAGCGGCAGGGTCGGAACAGGAGA
GCGCACGAGGGAGCTTCCAGGGGGAAACGCCTGGTATCTTTATAGTCCTGTCGGGTTTCGCCACCTCTGA
CTTGAGCGTCGATTTTTGTGATGCTCGTCAGGGGGGCGGAGCCTATGGAAAAACGCCAGCAACGCGGCCT
TTTTACGGTTCCTGGCCTTTTGCTGGCCTTTTGCTCACATGTTCTTTCCTGCGTTATCCCCTGATTCTGT
GGATAACCGTATTACCGCCTTTGAGTGAGCTGATACCGCTCGCCGCAGCCGAACGACCGAGCGCAGCGAG
TCAGTGAGCGAGGAAGCGGAAGAGCGCCCAATACGCAAACCGCCTCTCCCCGCGCGTTGGCCGATTCATT
AATGCAGCTGGCACGACAGGTTTCCCGACTGGAAAGCGGGCAGTGAGCGCAACGCAATTAATACGCGTAC
CGCTAGCCAGGAAGAGTTTGTAGAAACGCAAAAAGGCCATCCGTCAGGATGGCCTTCTGCTTAGTTTGAT
GCCTGGCAGTTTATGGCGGGCGTCCTGCCCGCCACCCTCCGGGCCGTTGCTTCACAACGTTCAAATCCGC
TCCCGGCGGATTTGTCCTACTCAGGAGAGCGTTCACCGACAAACAACAGATAAAACGAAAGGCCCAGTCT
TCCGACTGAGCCTTTCGTTTTATTTGATGCCTGGCAGTTCCCTACTCTCGCGTTAACGCTAGCATGGATG
TTTTCCCAGTCACGACGTTGTAAAACGACGGCCAGTCTTAAGCTCGGGCCC
