>Addgene plasmid #161374 | pDONR221-SLC6A7_STOP | depositor partial sequence | sequence record 312683 | Codon-optimized ORF of SLC6A7
ATGAAGAAGCTGCAGGGAGCACACCTGAGGAAGCCTGTGACACCAGACCTGCTGATGACCCCTTCTGATC
AGGGCGACGTGGATCTGGACGTGGATTTTGCCGCCCACAGAGGCAACTGGACAGGCAAGCTGGACTTCCT
GCTGAGCTGCATCGGCTACTGCGTGGGCCTGGGCAACGTGTGGAGGTTCCCATACCGCGCCTATACCAAT
GGCGGCGGCGCCTTTCTGGTGCCCTACTTCCTGATGCTGGCCATCTGCGGCATCCCTCTGTTCTTTCTGG
AGCTGTCTCTGGGACAGTTTAGCTCCCTGGGACCACTGGCCGTGTGGAAGATCAGCCCTCTGTTCAAGGG
AGCAGGAGCAGCAATGCTGCTGATCGTGGGCCTGGTGGCCATCTACTATAACATGATCATCGCCTACGTG
CTGTTTTATCTGTTCGCCAGCCTGACATCCGACCTGCCCTGGGAGCACTGCGGCAACTGGTGGAATACCG
AGCTGTGCCTGGAGCACCGGGTGAGCAAGGATGGCAACGGCGCCCTGCCTCTGAATCTGACCTGCACAGT
GAGCCCATCCGAGGAGTACTGGTCCAGATATGTGCTGCACATCCAGGGAAGCCAGGGAATCGGATCCCCA
GGCGAGATCAGATGGAATCTGTGCCTGTGCCTGCTGCTGGCCTGGGTCATCGTGTTCCTGTGCATCCTGA
AGGGCGTGAAGTCTAGCGGCAAGGTGGTGTACTTTACCGCCACATTCCCCTATCTGATCCTGCTGATGCT
GCTGGTGCGGGGAGTGACACTGCCAGGAGCCTGGAAGGGCATCCAGTTTTACCTGACCCCCCAGTTCCAC
CACCTGCTGTCCTCTAAAGTGTGGATCGAGGCCGCCCTGCAGATCTTTTATAGCCTGGGAGTGGGATTTG
GAGGACTGCTGACATTCGCCTCCTACAACACCTTTCACCAGAATATCTATAGAGACACATTCATCGTGAC
CCTGGGCAATGCCATCACCTCCATCCTGGCCGGCTTTGCCATCTTCTCTGTGCTGGGCTACATGAGCCAG
GAGCTGGGCGTGCCTGTGGATCAGGTGGCAAAGGCAGGACCAGGACTGGCCTTCGTGGTGTATCCCCAGG
CCATGACAATGCTGCCCCTGTCTCCTTTTTGGAGCTTCCTGTTCTTTTTCATGCTGCTGACCCTGGGCCT
GGACTCCCAGTTTGCCTTCCTGGAGACCATCGTGACAGCCGTGACCGATGAGTTTCCATACTATCTGAGG
CCCAAGAAGGCCGTGTTCAGCGGCCTGATCTGCGTGGCCATGTACCTGATGGGCCTGATCCTGACCACAG
ACGGCGGCATGTACTGGCTGGTGCTGCTGGACGATTATTCTGCCAGCTTTGGCCTGATGGTGGTGGTCAT
CACCACATGCCTGGCCGTGACCAGGGTGTACGGCATCCAGCGGTTCTGTAGAGATATCCACATGATGCTG
GGCTTCAAGCCTGGCCTGTATTTTCGCGCATGCTGGCTGTTCCTGTCCCCAGCCACCCTGCTGGCCCTGA
TGGTGTACTCTATCGTGAAGTATCAGCCCTCCGAGTACGGCTCTTATAGGTTTCCACCTTGGGCAGAGCT
GCTGGGAATCCTGATGGGACTGCTGAGCTGTCTGATGATCCCTGCAGGAATGCTGGTGGCCGTGCTGAGG
GAGGAGGGATCCCTGTGGGAGCGGCTGCAGCAGGCCTCTAGACCTGCCATGGACTGGGGCCCAAGCCTGG
AGGAGAACCGCACAGGAATGTACGTGGCCACCCTGGCAGGATCCCAGTCTCCAAAGCCACTGATGGTGCA
CATGAGGAAGTATGGCGGCATCACATCCTTCGAGAATACCGCCATCGAGGTGGATCGCGAGATCGCCGAG
GAGGAGGAGTCTATGATGTAA
